>Addgene plasmid #89247 | pET-6xHis-(pos9)GFP | addgene full sequence | sequence record 176142 | Addgene NGS Result
CGCCTTTGAGTGAGCTGATACCGCTCGCCGCAGCCGAACGACCGAGCGCAGCGAGTCAGTGAGCGAGGAA
GCGGAAGAGCGCCTGATGCGGTATTTTCTCCTTACGCATCTGTGCGGTATTTCACACCGCAATGGTGCAC
TCTCAGTACAATCTGCTCTGATGCCGCATAGTTAAGCCAGTATACACTCCGCTATCGCTACGTGACTGGG
TCATGGCTGCGCCCCGACACCCGCCAACACCCGCTGACGCGCCCTGACGGGCTTGTCTGCTCCCGGCATC
CGCTTACAGACAAGCTGTGACCGTCTCCGGGAGCTGCATGTGTCAGAGGTTTTCACCGTCATCACCGAAA
CGCGCGAGGCAGCTGCGGTAAAGCTCATCAGCGTGGTCGTGAAGCGATTCACAGATGTCTGCCTGTTCAT
CCGCGTCCAGCTCGTTGAGTTTCTCCAGAAGCGTTAATGTCTGGCTTCTGATAAAGCGGGCCATGTTAAG
GGCGGTTTTTTCCTGTTTGGTCACTGATGCCTCCGTGTAAGGGGGATTTCTGTTCATGGGGGTAATGATA
CCGATGAAACGAGAGAGGATGCTCACGATACGGGTTACTGATGATGAACATGCCCGGTTACTGGAACGTT
GTGAGGGTAAACAACTGGCGGTATGGATGCGGCGGGACCAGAGAAAAATCACTCAGGGTCAATGCCAGCG
CTTCGTTAATACAGATGTAGGTGTTCCACAGGGTAGCCAGCAGCATCCTGCGATGCAGATCCGGAACATA
ATGGTGCAGGGCGCTGACTTCCGCGTTTCCAGACTTTACGAAACACGGAAACCGAAGACCATTCATGTTG
TTGCTCAGGTCGCAGACGTTTTGCAGCAGCAGTCGCTTCACGTTCGCTCGCGTATCGGTGATTCATTCTG
CTAACCAGTAAGGCAACCCCGCCAGCCTAGCCGGGTCCTCAACGACAGGAGCACGATCATGCTAGTCATG
CCCCGCGCCCACCGGAAGGAGCTGACTGGGTTGAAGGCTCTCAAGGGCATCGGTCGAGATCCCGGTGCCT
AATGAGTGAGCTAACTTACATTAATTGCGTTGCGCTCACTGCCCGCTTTCCAGTCGGGAAACCTGTCGTG
CCAGCTGCATTAATGAATCGGCCAACGCGCGGGGAGAGGCGGTTTGCGTATTGGGCGCCAGGGTGGTTTT
TCTTTTCACCAGTGAGACGGGCAACAGCTGATTGCCCTTCACCGCCTGGCCCTGAGAGAGTTGCAGCAAG
CGGTCCACGCTGGTTTGCCCCAGCAGGCGAAAATCCTGTTTGATGGTGGTTAACGGCGGGATATAACATG
AGCTGTCTTCGGTATCGTCGTATCCCACTACCGAGATGTCCGCACCAACGCGCAGCCCGGACTCGGTAAT
GGCGCGCATTGCGCCCAGCGCCATCTGATCGTTGGCAACCAGCATCGCAGTGGGAACGATGCCCTCATTC
AGCATTTGCATGGTTTGTTGAAAACCGGACATGGCACTCCAGTCGCCTTCCCGTTCCGCTATCGGCTGAA
TTTGATTGCGAGTGAGATATTTATGCCAGCCAGCCAGACGCAGACGCGCCGAGACAGAACTTAATGGGCC
CGCTAACAGCGCGATTTGCTGGTGACCCAATGCGACCAGATGCTCCACGCCCAGTCGCGTACCGTCTTCA
TGGGAGAAAATAATACTGTTGATGGGTGTCTGGTCAGAGACATCAAGAAATAACGCCGGAACATTAGTGC
AGGCAGCTTCCACAGCAATGGCATCCTGGTCATCCAGCGGATAGTTAATGATCAGCCCACTGACGCGTTG
CGCGAGAAGATTGTGCACCGCCGCTTTACAGGCTTCGACGCCGCTTCGTTCTACCATCGACACCACCACG
CTGGCACCCAGTTGATCGGCGCGAGATTTAATCGCCGCGACAATTTGCGACGGCGCGTGCAGGGCCAGAC
TGGAGGTGGCAACGCCAATCAGCAACGACTGTTTGCCCGCCAGTTGTTGTGCCACGCGGTTGGGAATGTA
ATTCAGCTCCGCCATCGCCGCTTCCACTTTTTCCCGCGTTTTCGCAGAAACGTGGCTGGCCTGGTTCACC
ACGCGGGAAACGGTCTGATAAGAGACACCGGCATACTCTGCGACATCGTATAACGTTACTGGTTTCACAT
TCACCACCCTGAATTGACTCTCTTCCGGGCGCTATCATGCCATACCGCGAAAGGTTTTGCGCCATTCGAT
GGTGTCCGGGATCTCGACGCTCTCCCTTATGCGACTCCTGCATTAGGAAGCAGCCCAGTAGTAGGTTGAG
GCCGTTGAGCACCGCCGCCGCAAGGAATGGTGCATGCAAGGAGATGGCGCCCAACAGTCCCCCGGCCACG
GGGCCTGCCACCATACCCACGCCGAAACAAGCGCTCATGAGCCCGAAGTGGCGAGCCCGATCTTCCCCAT
CGGTGATGTCGGCGATATAGGCGCCAGCAACCGCACCTGTGGCGCCGGTGATGCCGGCCACGATGCGTCC
GGCGTAGAGGATCGAGATCGATCTCGATCCCGCGAAATTAATACGACTCACTATAGGGGAATTGTGAGCG
GATAACAATTCCCCTCTAGAAATAATTTTGTTTAACTTTAAGAAGGAGATATACCATGGGTCATCACCAC
CACCATCACGGTGGCGCTAGCAAAGGTGAAGAGCTGTTTACGGGTGTAGTACCGATCTTAGTGGAATTAG
ACGGCGACGTGAACGGTCACAAATTTAGCGTGCGCGGCGAAGGCGAAGGTGACGCTACCAATGGTAAATT
GACCCTGAAGTTTATTTGCACAACAGGCAAATTACCCGTTCCGTGGCCCACCTTAGTGACCACCCTGACC
TATGGCGTTCAGTGCTTCAGTCGTTACCCAGATCATATGAAACGTCACGATTTTTTCAAATCAGCCATGC
CTAAAGGATATGTTCAAGAGCGTACAATCAGCTTCAAGAAGGATGGCAAATATAAAACGCGTGCGGAAGT
GAAATTTGAAGGCCGCACATTAGTAAATCGTATCAAACTGAAAGGTCGTGACTTCAAAGAAAAAGGCAAC
ATTTTAGGCCATAAACTGCGTTATAACTTTAATTCTCATAAGGTGTATATTACGGCCGATAAACAGAAAA
ACGGTATCAAGGCAAATTTCAAAATTCGCCATAACGTGGAAGACGGCAGCGTTCAATTAGCGGATCATTA
TCAACAAAACACGCCGATTGGTGACGGGCCTGTACTGTTACCTGACAACCACTACCTGAGCACCCAGTCA
GCACTGAGCAAAGATCCGAACGAAAAACGCGATCACATGGTTCTGTTAGAATTCGTGACCGCTGCAGGCA
TTACTCACGGAATGGACGAACTCTACAAGTAATAATGAGGTACCCTCGAGTCTGGTAAAGAAACCGCTGC
TGCGAAATTTGAACGCCAGCACATGGACTCGTCTACTAGCGCAGCTTAATTAACCTAGGCTGCTGCCACC
GCTGAGCAATAACTAGCATAACCCCTTGGGGCCTCTAAACGGGTCTTGAGGGGTTTTTTGCTGAAAGGAG
GAACTATATCCGGATTGGCGAATGGG
[124 nt withheld, positions 3597-3720]
C
[91 nt withheld, positions 3722-3812]
A
[49 nt withheld, positions 3814-3862]
CCTTTGACGTTGGAGTCCACGTTCTTT
[37 nt withheld, positions 3890-3926]
ACCCTATCTCGGTCTATTCTTTTGATTTATAAGGGATTTTGCCGATTTCGGCCTATTGGTTAAAAAATGA
GCTGATTTAACAAAAATTTAACGCGAATTTTAACAAAATATTAACGTTTACAATTTCTGGCGGCACGATG
GCATGAGATTATCAAAAAGGATCTTCACCTAGATCCTTTTAAATTAAAAATGAAGTTTTAAATCAATCTA
AAGTATATATGAGTAAACTTGGTCTGACAGTTACCAATGCTTAATCAGTGAGGCACCTATCTCAGCGATC
TGTCTATTTCGTTCATCCATAGTTGCCTGACTCCCCGTCGTGTAGATAACTACGATACGGGAGGGCTTAC
CATCTGGCCCCAGTGCTGCAATGATACCGCGAGACCCACGCTCACCGGCTCCAGATTTATCAGCAATAAA
CCAGCCAGCCGGAAGGGCCGAGCGCAGAAGTGGTCCTGCAACTTTATCCGCCTCCATCCAGTCTATTAAT
TGTTGCCGGGAAGCTAGAGTAAGTAGTTCGCCAGTTAATAGTTTGCGCAACGTTGTTGCCATTGCTACAG
GCATCGTGGTGTCACGCTCGTCGTTTGGTATGGCTTCATTCAGCTCCGGTTCCCAACGATCAAGGCGAGT
TACATGATCCCCCATGTTGTGCAAAAAAGCGGTTAGCTCCTTCGGTCCTCCGATCGTTGTCAGAAGTAAG
TTGGCCGCAGTGTTATCACTCATGGTTATGGCAGCACTGCATAATTCTCTTACTGTCATGCCATCCGTAA
GATGCTTTTCTGTGACTGGTGAGTACTCAACCAAGTCATTCTGAGAATAGTGTATGCGGCGACCGAGTTG
CTCTTGCCCGGCGTCAATACGGGATAATACCGCGCCACATAGCAGAACTTTAAAAGTGCTCATCATTGGA
AAACGTTCTTCGGGGCGAAAACTCTCAAGGATCTTACCGCTGTTGAGATCCAGTTCGATGTAACCCACTC
GTGCACCCAACTGATCTTCAGCATCTTTTACTTTCACCAGCGTTTCTGGGTGAGCAAAAACAGGAAGGCA
AAATGCCGCAAAAAAGGGAATAAGGGCGACACGGAAATGTTGAATACTCATACTCTTCCTTTTTCAATCA
TGATTGAAGCATTTATCAGGGTTATTGTCTCATGAGCGGATACATATTTGAATGTATTTAGAAAAATAAA
CAAATAGGTCATGACCAAAATCCCTTAACGTGAGTTTTCGTTCCACTGAGCGTCAGACCCCGTAGAAAAG
ATCAAAGGATCTTCTTGAGATCCTTTTTTTCTGCGCGTAATCTGCTGCTTGCAAACAAAAAAACCACCGC
TACCAGCGGTGGTTTGTTTGCCGGATCAAGAGCTACCAACTCTTTTTCCGAAGGTAACTGGCTTCAGCAG
AGCGCAGATACCAAATACTGTCCTTCTAGTGTAGCCGTAGTTAGGCCACCACTTCAAGAACTCTGTAGCA
CCGCCTACATACCTCGCTCTGCTAATCCTGTTACCAGTGGCTGCTGCCAGTGGCGATAAGTCGTGTCTTA
CCGGGTTGGACTCAAGACGATAGTTACCGGATAAGGCGCAGCGGTCGGGCTGAACGGGGGGTTCGTGCAC
ACAGCCCAGCTTGGAGCGAACGACCTACACCGAACTGAGATACCTACAGCGTGAGCTATGAGAAAGCGCC
ACGCTTCCCGAAGGGAGAAAGGCGGACAGGTATCCGGTAAGCGGCAGGGTCGGAACAGGAGAGCGCACGA
GGGAGCTTCCAGGGGGAAACGCCTGGTATCTTTATAGTCCTGTCGGGTTTCGCCACCTCTGACTTGAGCG
TCGATTTTTGTGATGCTCGTCAGGGGGGCGGAGCCTATGGAAAAACGCCAGCAACGCGGCCTTTTTACGG
TTCCTGGCCTTTTGCTGGCCTTTTGCTCACATGTTCTTTCCTGCGTTATCCCCTGATTCTGTGGATAACC
GTATTAC
Features (pLannotate 1.2.2; 20 found; start..end, strand, type, name):
      5..77      +  rep_origin     RSF ori (fragment): Plasmids containing the RSF 1030 origin of replication can be propagated in E. coli cells that contain additional plasmids with compatible origins.
     82..221     -  misc_feature   bom: basis of mobility region from pBR322
    323..514     -  CDS            rop: Rop protein, which maintains plasmids at low copy number; rop
    531..911     +  CDS            YPB1_ECOLX: Protein predicted: Swiss-Prot protein existence level 4. From Escherichia coli.
    973..1037    -  CDS            TcR (fragment): tetracycline efflux protein; tet; confers resistance to tetracycline
   1052..1073    -  protein_bind   CAP binding site: CAP binding activates transcription in the presence of cAMP. E. coli catabolite activator protein
   1086..2168    -  CDS            lacI: lac repressor; lacI; The lac repressor binds to the lac operator to inhibit transcription in E. coli. This inhibition can be relieved by adding lactose or isopropyl-β-D-thiogalactopyranoside (IPTG).
   2169..2246    -  promoter       lacI promoter: lacI
   2254..2533    -  CDS            TcR (fragment): tetracycline efflux protein; tet; confers resistance to tetracycline
   2559..2577    +  promoter       T7 promoter: promoter for bacteriophage T7 RNA polymerase
   2578..2602    +  protein_bind   lac operator: The lac repressor binds to the lac operator to inhibit transcription in E. coli. This inhibition can be relieved by adding lactose or isopropyl-β-D-thiogalactopyranoside (IPTG). lac repressor encoded by lacI
   2617..2639    +  RBS            RBS: efficient ribosome binding site from bacteriophage T7 gene 10 (Olins and Rangwala, 1989)
   2679..3389    +  CDS            Superfolder GFP: Superfolder GFP is a basic (constitutively fluorescent) green fluorescent protein published in 2005, derived from Aequorea victoria. It is reported to be a very rapidly-maturing weak dimer.
   3417..3458    +  CDS            S-Tag (fragment): affinity and epitope tag derived from pancreatic ribonuclease A
   3488..3505    +  CDS            SET1 (fragment): solubility-enhancement tag derived from T7 phage gene 10B
   3513..3560    +  terminator     T7 terminator: transcription terminator for bacteriophage T7 RNA polymerase
   3597..4052    +  rep_origin     f1 ori (sequence partly withheld): f1 bacteriophage origin of replication; arrow indicates direction of (+) strand synthesis
   4167..5027    -  CDS            AmpR: β-lactamase; bla; confers resistance to ampicillin, carbenicillin, and related antibiotics
   5028..5120    -  promoter       AmpR promoter: bla
   5201..5789    +  rep_origin     ori: high-copy-number ColE1/pMB1/pBR322/pUC origin of replication
