[The description below was written by a language model from this plasmid's Addgene catalogue record and pLannotate feature annotations shown in this document.]
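Description:
pET-6xHis-(pos9)GFP is a bacterial expression plasmid of about 5.9 kb, built on a Novagen pET29-type backbone, for producing a synthetic "supercharged" GFP variant with a theoretical net charge of +9 in E. coli. It is propagated through a ColE1/pMB1-family origin flanked by the pBR322-derived bom site and the rop gene. The catalogue lists it as high copy, although rop is normally associated with reduced copy number. Selection is by ampicillin through the bla (AmpR) gene and its promoter. This differs from the kanamycin marker usually found on pET29, so the backbone appears to be a modified version. An f1 origin is also present, along with short non-functional remnants of a tetracycline resistance gene and a small fragment annotated as an RSF origin.

The roughly 745 bp insert was assembled by Gibson cloning and lies downstream of a T7 promoter, a lac operator and the T7 gene 10 ribosome binding site, with a T7 terminator after it. The plasmid-borne lacI gene supplies repressor, so transcription stays off until IPTG is added in a host expressing T7 RNA polymerase, such as a DE3 lysogen. The coding region is annotated as a superfolder GFP relative, consistent with an engineered GFP whose surface residues have been altered to change its charge. It carries an N-terminal His6 tag for metal-affinity purification. That tag is not annotated separately in the feature table but would fit in the gap between the RBS and the GFP match. Fragments of an S-tag and another tag sit downstream of the GFP sequence, and the record does not indicate whether they are translated. The associated work concerns cellular uptake and endosomal trafficking of supercharged proteins, where this moderately cationic GFP would be one charge variant.
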