Addgene plasmid #89247: pET-6xHis-(pos9)GFP
Purpose: Expresses GFP with +9 theoretical charge in E.Coli
Depositing lab: David Liu. Depositing organization: Harvard University. Publication: Cellular uptake mechanisms and endosomal trafficking of supercharged proteins. Thompson DB, Villasenor R, Dorr BM, Zerial M, Liu DR. Chem Biol. 2012 Jul 27;19(7):831-43. doi: 10.1016/j.chembiol.2012.06.014. PubMed 22840771.
Backbone
  Vector backbone: pET29
  Backbone manufacturer: Novagen
  Backbone size w/o insert (bp): 5152
  Total vector size (bp): 5896
  Vector type: Bacterial Expression
Growth in bacteria
  Bacterial resistance: Ampicillin, 100 μg/mL
  Growth temperature: 37°C
  Growth strain: DH5alpha
  Growth instructions: Can also maintain in Mach1. For protein expression, transform into BL21 Star (DE3) cells. Induce at 0.6 OD with 0.5 mM IPTG final concentration. Growing overnight (16 hours) at 20-25 C.
  Copy number: High Copy
Gene/Insert
  Gene/Insert name: His6-(pos9)-GFP
  Species: Synthetic
  Insert size (bp): 745
  Promoter: T7
  Tag / fusion protein: His6 (N terminal on insert)
  Cloning method: Gibson Cloning
  Sequencing primers: 5′ T7 Promoter; 3′ T7 Terminator
Terms and licenses: Academic/Nonprofit Terms; Industry Terms: Not Available to Industry
How to cite: pET-6xHis-(pos9)GFP was a gift from David Liu (Addgene plasmid # 89247 ; http://n2t.net/addgene:89247 ; RRID:Addgene_89247)
