>Addgene plasmid #89247 | pET-6xHis-(pos9)GFP | depositor partial sequence | sequence record 172897 | GFP
ATGGGTCATCACCACCACCATCACGGTGGCGCTAGCAAAGGTGAAGAGCTGTTTACGGGTGTAGTACCGA
TCTTAGTGGAATTAGACGGCGACGTGAACGGTCACAAATTTAGCGTGCGCGGCGAAGGCGAAGGTGACGC
TACCAATGGTAAATTGACCCTGAAGTTTATTTGCACAACAGGCAAATTACCCGTTCCGTGGCCCACCTTA
GTGACCACCCTGACCTATGGCGTTCAGTGCTTCAGTCGTTACCCAGATCATATGAAACGTCACGATTTTT
TCAAATCAGCCATGCCTAAAGGATATGTTCAAGAGCGTACAATCAGCTTCAAGAAGGATGGCAAATATAA
AACGCGTGCGGAAGTGAAATTTGAAGGCCGCACATTAGTAAATCGTATCAAACTGAAAGGTCGTGACTTC
AAAGAAAAAGGCAACATTTTAGGCCATAAACTGCGTTATAACTTTAATTCTCATAAGGTGTATATTACGG
CCGATAAACAGAAAAACGGTATCAAGGCAAATTTCAAAATTCGCCATAACGTGGAAGACGGCAGCGTTCA
ATTAGCGGATCATTATCAACAAAACACGCCGATTGGTGACGGGCCTGTACTGTTACCTGACAACCACTAC
CTGAGCACCCAGTCAGCACTGAGCAAAGATCCGAACGAAAAACGCGATCACATGGTTCTGTTAGAATTCG
TGACCGCTGCAGGCATTACTCACGGAATGGACGAACTCTACAAG
